>Addgene plasmid #67493 | pSUPER-ARF1a | addgene partial sequence | sequence record 118774 | Lac-promoter 5'-CACTTTATGCTTCCGGCTCG-3'
ATTTCACACAGGAAACAGCTATGACCATGATTACGCCAAGCTCGAAATTAACCCTCACTAAAGGGAACAA
AAGCTGGTACCGGGCCCCCCCTCGAGGTCGACGGTATCGATAAGCTTTTCCAAAAAACCGTGGAGTACAA
GAACATCTCTTGAATGTTCTTGTACTCCACGGTGGGGATCTGTGGTCTCATACAGAACTTATAAGATTCC
CAAATCCAAAGACATTTCACGTTTATGGTGATTTCCCAGAACACATAGCGACATGCAAATATTGCAGGGC
GCCACTCCCCTGTCCCTCACAGCCATCTTCCTGCCAGGGCGCACGCGCGCTGGGTGTTCCCGCCTAGTGA
CACTGGGCCCGCGATTCCTTGGAGCGGGTTGATGACGTCAGCGTTCGAATTCCTGCAGCCCGGGGGATCC
ACTAGTTCTAGAGCGGCCGCCACCGCGGTGGAGCTCCAATTCGCCCTATAGTGAGTCGTATTACAATTCA
CTGGCCGTCGTTTTACAACGTCGTGACTGGGAAAACCCTGGCGTTACCCAACTTAATCGCCTTGCAGCAC
ATCCCCCTTTCGCCAGCTGGCGTAATAGCGAAGAGGCCCGCACCGATCGCCCTTCCCAACAGTTGCGCAG
CCTGAATGGCGAATGGG
[124 nt withheld, positions 648-771]
CGCCGGCTTTCCCCGTCAAGCTCTAATCG
