[The description below was written by a language model from this plasmid's Addgene catalogue record.]
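Description:
pSUPER-ARF1a is a mammalian RNA interference plasmid built on the pSUPER backbone and designed to express a short hairpin RNA against human ARF1 (ADP-ribosylation factor 1), a small GTPase involved in membrane traffic. It is propagated in E. coli as a high-copy plasmid under ampicillin selection. The record does not list a mammalian selection marker, nor does it describe the origin of replication or other backbone features in detail, and no feature table is provided.

The payload is a hairpin-encoding oligonucleotide insert cloned by restriction digestion between the BglII and HindIII sites of the vector, downstream of the H1 promoter. It is not recorded whether those sites survive cloning. H1 is an RNA polymerase III promoter that produces small, defined transcripts lacking a poly(A) tail. In the pSUPER design the transcript folds back on itself into a stem-loop built around a 19-nucleotide target sequence, which the cell's RNAi machinery processes into an siRNA that directs degradation of the matching mRNA. The "a" in the name presumably marks this as one of several ARF1-targeting sequences, although the record does not say so explicitly. M13 forward and reverse primer sites flank the cassette and allow the insert to be verified by sequencing.

The construct is intended for transfection into human cells to knock down ARF1. According to the associated publication title, it was used in work on the isoform-selective effects of depleting individual ARF family members (ARF1–5) on membrane trafficking.
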