Addgene plasmid #67493: pSUPER-ARF1a
Purpose: Expression of shRNA targeting human ARF1a
Depositing lab: Richard Kahn. Depositing organization: Emory University. Publication: Isoform-selective effects of the depletion of ADP-ribosylation factors 1-5 on membrane traffic. Volpicelli-Daley LA, Li Y, Zhang CJ, Kahn RA. Mol Biol Cell. 2005 Oct;16(10):4495-508. Epub 2005 Jul 19. 10.1091/mbc.e04-12-1042 PubMed 16030262.
Backbone
  Vector backbone: pSUPER
  Vector type: Mammalian Expression, RNAi
Growth in bacteria
  Bacterial resistance: Ampicillin, 100 μg/mL
  Growth temperature: 37°C
  Growth strain: DH5alpha
  Copy number: High Copy
Gene/Insert
  Gene/Insert name: HsARF1 shRNA (alt name: pSUPER-ARF1a)
  gRNA/shRNA sequence: ACCGTGGAGTACAAGAACA
  Species: H. sapiens (human)
  Promoter: H1
  Cloning method: Restriction Enzyme; 5′ cloning site BglII (unknown if destroyed); 3′ cloning site HindIII (unknown if destroyed)
  Sequencing primers: 5′ M13-Fwd; 3′ M13-Rev
Terms and licenses: Academic/Nonprofit Terms; Industry Terms: Not Available to Industry
How to cite: pSUPER-ARF1a was a gift from Richard Kahn (Addgene plasmid # 67493 ; http://n2t.net/addgene:67493 ; RRID:Addgene_67493)
